Addgene plasmid #48575: pFUSB4_TATT
Depositing lab: Stephen Ekker. Depositing organization: Mayo Foundation for Medical Education and Research. Publication: High Efficiency In Vivo Genome Engineering with a Simplified 15-RVD GoldyTALEN Design. Ma AC, Lee HB, Clark KJ, Ekker SC. PLoS One. 2013 May 29;8(5):e65259. doi: 10.1371/journal.pone.0065259. Print 2013. PubMed 23734242.
Backbone
  Vector backbone: pFUS_B4
  Vector type: Mammalian Expression, TALEN
Growth in bacteria
  Bacterial resistance: Spectinomycin, 50 μg/mL
  Growth temperature: 37°C
  Growth strain: Top10
  Copy number: Unknown
Gene/Insert
  Gene/Insert name: RVD sequence: NG NI NG NG
  Species: Synthetic
  Cloning method: Unknown
  Sequencing primers: 5′ ttgatgcctggcagttccct; 3′ cgaaccgaacaggcttatgt
Terms and licenses: Academic/Nonprofit Terms; Industry Terms: Not Available to Industry
Depositor comments: Plasmid was created using Golden Gate cloning.
How to cite: pFUSB4_TATT was a gift from Stephen Ekker (Addgene plasmid # 48575 ; http://n2t.net/addgene:48575 ; RRID:Addgene_48575)
