[The description below was written by a language model from this plasmid's Addgene catalogue record and pLannotate feature annotations shown in this document.]
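Description:
pFUSB4_TATT is a small (about 2.9 kb) Golden Gate intermediate array plasmid for TALEN assembly, built on the pFUS_B4 backbone. It carries a synthetic insert of four pre-assembled TAL effector repeats with the repeat-variable diresidues NG NI NG NG. Under the standard TALE code (NG for T, NI for A) these recognise the DNA sequence TATT, which gives the plasmid its name. The depositor notes that it was made by Golden Gate cloning. It belongs to a set of ready-made repeat blocks associated with a simplified 15-RVD GoldyTALEN design for in vivo genome engineering. In that scheme, pre-assembled multi-repeat modules are combined in a later Golden Gate step into a final TALEN scaffold vector rather than built each time from single-repeat plasmids.

The catalogue lists the vector type as mammalian expression/TALEN, but the annotated features show only bacterial maintenance elements. No eukaryotic promoter, nuclease domain or polyadenylation signal is detected, which fits a cloning intermediate rather than an expression construct. Propagation in E. coli relies on a high-copy ColE1/pUC-type origin, and selection relies on the aadA (SmR) aminoglycoside adenylyltransferase gene conferring spectinomycin/streptomycin resistance. This gene sits downstream of a class 1 integron Pc promoter fragment and a short remnant of a gentamicin acetyltransferase gene. The rrnB T1 and T2 terminators and small lacI and lacZα fragments are also present. The lacZα remnant is probably what is left of a blue/white screening cassette replaced when the repeats were inserted, although the record does not state this. The annotation tool did not label the TAL repeat array itself, which presumably lies in the unannotated region near the lacZα fragment.
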