Features (pLannotate 1.2.2; 8 found; start..end, strand, type, name):
      3..39      -  CDS            lacZα (fragment): LacZα fragment of β-galactosidase; lacZ fragment
    596..619     +  promoter       Pc promoter (fragment): intI1 (promoter lies within the coding sequence); class 1 integron promoter
    795..851     +  CDS            GmR (fragment): gentamycin acetyltransferase; aacC1; confers resistance to gentamycin
    858..1649    +  CDS            SmR: aminoglycoside adenylyltransferase (Murphy, 1985); aadA; confers resistance to spectinomycin and streptomycin
   1742..2330    +  rep_origin     ori: high-copy-number ColE1/pMB1/pBR322/pUC origin of replication
   2513..2605    +  CDS            lacI (fragment): lac repressor; lacI; The lac repressor binds to the lac operator to inhibit transcription in E. coli. This inhibition can be relieved by adding lactose or isopropyl-β-D-thiogalactopyranoside (IPTG).
   2660..2687    -  terminator     rrnB T2 terminator: transcription terminator T2 from the E. coli rrnB gene
   2819..2862    +  terminator     rrnB T1 terminator: Escherichia coli rrnB; transcription terminator T1 from the E. coli rrnB gene
>Addgene plasmid #48575 | pFUSB4_TATT | depositor full sequence | sequence record 70275 | Full Sequence
ATGTTTTCCCAGTCACGACGTTGTAAAACGACGGCCAGTCTTAAGCGTCTCATGGCCTGACCCCGGACCA
AGTGGTGGCCTATCGCCAGCAACGGTGGCGGCAAGCAAGCGCTCGAAACGGTGCAGCGGCTGTTGCCGGT
GCTGTGCCAGGACCATGGCCTGACCCCGGACCAAGTGGTGGCTATCGCCAGCAACATTGGCGGCAAGCAA
GCGCTCGAAACGGTGCAGCGGCTGTTGCCGGTGCTGTGCCAGGACCATGGCCTGACCCCGGACCAAGTGG
TGGCTATCGCCAGCAACGGTGGCGGCAAGCAAGCGCTCGAAACGGTGCAGCGGCTGTTGCCGGTGCTGTG
CCAGGACCATGGCCTGACCCCGGACCAAGTGGTGGCTATCGCCAGCAACGGTGGCGGCAAGCAAGCGCTC
GAAACGGTGCAGCGGCTGTTGCCGGTGCTGTGCCAGGACCATGGCCTGACCCCGGACCAAGTGGTGGCTA
TCGAGACGTCTAGACCAGCCAGGACAGAAATGCCTCGACTTCGCTGCTACCCAAGGTTGCCGGGTGACGC
ACACCGTGGAAACGGATGAAGGCACGAACCCAGTGGACATAAGCCTGTTCGGTTCGTAAGCTGTAATGCA
AGTAGCGTATGCGCTCACGCAACTGGTCCAGAACCTTGACCGAACGCAGCGGTGGTAACGGCGCAGTGGC
GGTTTTCATGGCTTGTTATGACTGTTTTTTTGGGGTACAGTCTATGCCTCGGGCATCCAAGCAGCAAGCG
CGTTACGCCGTGGGTCGATGTTTGATGTTATGGAGCAGCAACGATGTTACGCAGCAGGGCAGTCGCCCTA
AAACAAAGTTAAACATTATGAGGGAAGCGGTGATCGCCGAAGTATCGACTCAACTATCAGAGGTAGTTGG
CGTCATCGAGCGCCATCTCGAACCGACGTTGCTGGCCGTACATTTGTACGGCTCCGCAGTGGATGGCGGC
CTGAAGCCACACAGTGATATTGATTTGCTGGTTACGGTGACCGTAAGGCTTGATGAAACAACGCGGCGAG
CTTTGATCAACGACCTTTTGGAAACTTCGGCTTCCCCTGGAGAGAGCGAGATTCTCCGCGCTGTAGAAGT
CACCATTGTTGTGCACGACGACATCATTCCGTGGCGTTATCCAGCTAAGCGCGAACTGCAATTTGGAGAA
TGGCAGCGCAATGACATTCTTGCAGGTATCTTCGAGCCAGCCACGATCGACATTGATCTGGCTATCTTGC
TGACAAAAGCAAGAGAACATAGCGTTGCCTTGGTAGGTCCAGCGGCGGAGGAACTCTTTGATCCGGTTCC
TGAACAGGATCTATTTGAGGCGCTAAATGAAACCTTAACGCTATGGAACTCGCCGCCCGACTGGGCTGGC
GATGAGCGAAATGTAGTGCTTACGTTGTCCCGCATTTGGTACAGCGCAGTAACCGGCAAAATCGCGCCGA
AGGATGTCGCTGCCGACTGGGCAATGGAGCGCCTGCCGGCCCAGTATCAGCCCGTCATACTTGAAGCTAG
ACAGGCTTATCTTGGACAAGAAGAAGATCGCTTGGCCTCGCGCGCAGATCAGTTGGAAGAATTTGTCCAC
TACGTGAAAGGCGAGATCACCAAGGTAGTCGGCAAATAACCCTCGAGCCACCCATGACCAAAATCCCTTA
ACGTGAGTTACGCGTCGTTCCACTGAGCGTCAGACCCCGTAGAAAAGATCAAAGGATCTTCTTGAGATCC
TTTTTTTCTGCGCGTAATCTGCTGCTTGCAAACAAAAAAACCACCGCTACCAGCGGTGGTTTGTTTGCCG
GATCAAGAGCTACCAACTCTTTTTCCGAAGGTAACTGGCTTCAGCAGAGCGCAGATACCAAATACTGTCC
TTCTAGTGTAGCCGTAGTTAGGCCACCACTTCAAGAACTCTGTAGCACCGCCTACATACCTCGCTCTGCT
AATCCTGTTACCAGTGGCTGCTGCCAGTGGCGATAAGTCGTGTCTTACCGGGTTGGACTCAAGACGATAG
TTACCGGATAAGGCGCAGCGGTCGGGCTGAACGGGGGGTTCGTGCACACAGCCCAGCTTGGAGCGAACGA
CCTACACCGAACTGAGATACCTACAGCGTGAGCATTGAGAAAGCGCCACGCTTCCCGAAGGGAGAAAGGC
GGACAGGTATCCGGTAAGCGGCAGGGTCGGAACAGGAGAGCGCACGAGGGAGCTTCCAGGGGGAAACGCC
TGGTATCTTTATAGTCCTGTCGGGTTTCGCCACCTCTGACTTGAGCGTCGATTTTTGTGATGCTCGTCAG
GGGGGCGGAGCCTATGGAAAAACGCCAGCAACGCGGCCTTTTTACGGTTCCTGGCCTTTTGCTGGCCTTT
TGCTCACATGTTCTTTCCTGCGTTATCCCCTGATTCTGTGGATAACCGTATTACCGCCTTTGAGTGAGCT
GATACCGCTCGCCGCAGCCGAACGACCGAGCGCAGCGAGTCAGTGAGCGAGGAAGCGGAAGAGCGCCCAA
TACGCAAACCGCCTCTCCCCGCGCGTTGGCCGATTCATTAATGCAGCTGGCACGACAGGTTTCCCGACTG
GAAAGCGGGCAGTGAGCGCAACGCAATTAATACGCGTACCGCTAGCCAGGAAGAGTTTGTAGAAACGCAA
AAAGGCCATCCGTCAGGATGGCCTTCTGCTTAGTTTGATGCCTGGCAGTTTATGGCGGGCGTCCTGCCCG
CCACCCTCCGGGCCGTTGCTTCACAACGTTCAAATCCGCTCCCGGCGGATTTGTCCTACTCAGGAGAGCG
TTCACCGACAAACAACAGATAAAACGAAAGGCCCAGTCTTCCGACTGAGCCTTTCGTTTTATTTGATGCC
TGGCAGTTCCCTACTCTCGCGTTAACGCTAGCATGG
