>Addgene plasmid #48575 | pFUSB4_TATT | addgene partial sequence | sequence record 71410 | pCR8_F1 5'-ttgatgcctggcagttccct-3'
TTGTAAAACGACGGCCAGTCTTAAGCGTCTCATGGCCTGACCCCGGACCAAGTGGTGGCTATCGCCAGCA
ACGGTGGCGGCAAGCAAGCGCTCGAAACGGTGCAGCGGCTGTTGCCGGTGCTGTGCCAGGACCATGGCCT
GACCCCGGACCAAGTGGTGGCTATCGCCAGCAACATTGGCGGCAAGCAAGCGCTCGAAACGGTGCAGCGG
CTGTTGCCGGTGCTGTGCCAGGACCATGGCCTGACCCCGGACCAAGTGGTGGCTATCGCCAGCAACGGTG
GCGGCAAGCAAGCGCTCGAAACGGTGCAGCGGCTGTTGCCGGTGCTGTGCCAGGACCATGGCCTGACCCC
GGACCAAGTGGTGGCTATCGCCAGCAACGGTGGCGGCAAGCAAGCGCTCGAAACGGTGCAGCGGCTGTTG
CCGGTGCTGTGCCAGGACCATGGCCTGACCCCGGACCAAGTGGTGGCTATCGAGACGTCTAGACCAGCCA
GGACAGAAATGCCTCGACTTCGCTGCTACCCAAGGTTGCCGGGTGACGCACACCGTGGAAACGGATGAAG
GCACGAACCCAGTGGACATAAGCCTGTTCGGTTCGTAAGCTGTAATGCAAGTAGCGTATGCGCTCACGCA
ACTGGTCCAGAACCTTGACCGAACGCAGCGGTGGTAACGGCGCAGTGGCGGTTTTCATGGCTTGTTATGA
CTGTTTTTTTGGGGTACAGTCTATGCCTCGGGCATCCAAGCAGCAAGCGCGTTACGCCGTGGGTCGATGT
TTGATGTTATGGAGCAGCAACGATGTTACGCAGCAGGGCAGTCGCCCTAAAACAAAGTTAAACATTATGA
GGGAAGCGGTGATCGCCGAA
